Addgene plasmid #236507: GFP-hCGN
Purpose: For expression of hCingulin in mammalian cells
Depositing lab: Sandra Citi. Depositing organization: University of Geneva. Publication: Cingulin binds to the ZU5 domain of scaffolding protein ZO-1 to promote its extended conformation, stabilization, and tight junction accumulation. Vasileva E, Spadaro D, Rouaud F, King JM, Flinois A, Shah J, Sluysmans S, Mean I, Jond L, Turner JR, Citi S. J Biol Chem. 2022 Apr;298(4):101797. doi: 10.1016/j.jbc.2022.101797. Epub 2022 Mar 5. PubMed 35259394.
Backbone
  Vector backbone: pCDNA3.1A
  Vector type: Mammalian Expression
Growth in bacteria
  Bacterial resistance: Ampicillin, 100 μg/mL
  Growth temperature: 37°C
  Growth strain: DH5alpha
  Copy number: High Copy
Gene/Insert
  Gene/Insert name: CGN
  Species: H. sapiens (human)
  Insert size (bp): 3609
  Mutation: WT
  Entrez Gene: CGN
  Tag / fusion protein: GFP (N terminal on insert)
  Cloning method: Restriction Enzyme; 5′ cloning site Not1 (unknown if destroyed); 3′ cloning site Acc651 (unknown if destroyed)
Terms and licenses: Academic/Nonprofit Terms; Industry Terms: Not Available to Industry
Depositor comments: S2508 (Plasmid collection number)
How to cite: GFP-hCGN was a gift from Sandra Citi (Addgene plasmid # 236507 ; http://n2t.net/addgene:236507 ; RRID:Addgene_236507)
