[The description below was written by a language model from this plasmid's Addgene catalogue record and pLannotate feature annotations shown in this document.]
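Description:
GFP-hCGN is a mammalian expression plasmid built on a pcDNA3.1-type backbone that drives production of wild-type human cingulin (CGN), a tight junction protein, fused at its N terminus to EGFP. The annotated sequence is about 9.8 kb. In bacteria it is maintained at high copy through a ColE1/pUC-type origin and selected with ampicillin via the β-lactamase gene and its own promoter. An f1 phage origin is also present, along with short remnants of lac regulatory sequence that play no evident role in the design.

The expression cassette consists of the human cytomegalovirus immediate early enhancer and promoter, followed by a T7 promoter, the EGFP coding sequence, the roughly 3.6 kb CGN open reading frame, and a bovine growth hormone polyadenylation signal. The insert was placed by restriction cloning between NotI and Acc65I sites. A short annotation immediately downstream of CGN matches part of a composite His-containing tag, most likely reflecting the backbone's C-terminal tag region; the record does not say whether it is in frame with the fusion, and only the N-terminal GFP tag is listed. A small fragment annotated as HIV-1 LTR at the edge of the CMV promoter appears to be an incidental sequence match rather than a functional viral element.

A second cassette, with the SV40 enhancer/early promoter, the neomycin phosphotransferase gene and an SV40 polyadenylation signal, can allow G418 selection of stably transfected cells. According to the record, the plasmid is intended for expressing human cingulin in mammalian cells. The fluorescent tag allows the protein's localization to be followed, and the associated work concerns cingulin's interaction with the scaffold protein ZO-1 and ZO-1's accumulation at tight junctions.
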