Features (pLannotate 1.2.2; 23 found; start..end, strand, type, name):
      1..589     +  rep_origin     ori: high-copy-number ColE1/pMB1/pBR322/pUC origin of replication
    772..864     +  CDS            lacI (fragment): lac repressor; lacI; The lac repressor binds to the lac operator to inhibit transcription in E. coli. This inhibition can be relieved by adding lactose or isopropyl-β-D-thiogalactopyranoside (IPTG).
    877..898     +  protein_bind   CAP binding site: CAP binding activates transcription in the presence of cAMP. E. coli catabolite activator protein
    913..943     +  promoter       lac promoter: promoter for the E. coli lac operon
    951..967     +  protein_bind   lac operator: The lac repressor binds to the lac operator to inhibit transcription in E. coli. This inhibition can be relieved by adding lactose or isopropyl-β-D-thiogalactopyranoside (IPTG). lac repressor encoded by lacI
   1040..1161    -  polyA_signal   SV40 poly(A) signal: SV40 polyadenylation signal
   1156..1314    -  CDS            ble (fragment): BLE_KLEPN - Experimental evidence at protein level: Swiss-Prot protein existence level 1. Binding protein with a strong affinity to the bleomycin family of antibiotics. Binds to CL990; an antimitotic-antibiotic compound. From Klebsiella pneumoniae.
   1338..2129    -  CDS            neo: KKA2_KLEPN - Also known as kan, nptII. Experimental evidence at protein level: Swiss-Prot protein existence level 1. Resistance to kanamycin, neomycin, paromomycin, ribostamycin, butirosin and gentamicin B. From Klebsiella pneumoniae.
   2196..2525    -  promoter       SV40 promoter: SV40 enhancer and early promoter
   2539..2967    -  rep_origin     f1 ori (sequence partly withheld): f1 bacteriophage origin of replication; arrow indicates direction of (+) strand synthesis
   2988..3009    -  promoter       SV40 promoter (fragment): SV40 enhancer and early promoter
   3013..3237    -  polyA_signal   bGH poly(A) signal: bovine growth hormone polyadenylation signal
   3287..3304    -  CDS            capTEV™ (fragment): composite tag for in vivo biotinylation, TEV protease cleavage, and 6xHis tagging
   3368..6958    -  CDS            CGN: CING_HUMAN - Also known as KIAA1319. Experimental evidence at protein level: Swiss-Prot protein existence level 1. Probably plays a role in the formation and regulation of the tight junction (TJ) paracellular permeability barrier. From Homo sapiens (Human).
   6986..7702    -  CDS            EGFP: EGFP is a basic (constitutively fluorescent) green fluorescent protein published in 1996, derived from Aequorea victoria. It is reported to be a rapidly-maturing weak dimer with moderate acid sensitivity.
   7709..7727    -  misc_feature   MCS (fragment): pBluescript multiple cloning site
   7760..7778    -  promoter       T7 promoter: promoter for bacteriophage T7 RNA polymerase
   7794..7827    -  LTR            5' LTR (truncated) (fragment): truncated 5' long terminal repeat (LTR) from HIV-1
   7823..8026    -  promoter       CMV promoter: human cytomegalovirus (CMV) immediate early promoter
   8027..8406    -  enhancer       CMV enhancer: human cytomegalovirus immediate early enhancer
   8561..8613    +  misc_feature   bom (fragment): basis of mobility region from pBR322
   8672..8776    +  promoter       AmpR promoter: bla
   8777..9637    +  CDS            AmpR: β-lactamase; bla; confers resistance to ampicillin, carbenicillin, and related antibiotics
>Addgene plasmid #236507 | GFP-hCGN | addgene full sequence | sequence record 469308 | Addgene NGS Result
TTGAGATCCTTTTTTTCTGCGCGTAATCTGCTGCTTGCAAACAAAAAAACCACCGCTACCAGCGGTGGTT
TGTTTGCCGGATCAAGAGCTACCAACTCTTTTTCCGAAGGTAACTGGCTTCAGCAGAGCGCAGATACCAA
ATACTGTTCTTCTAGTGTAGCCGTAGTTAGGCCACCACTTCAAGAACTCTGTAGCACCGCCTACATACCT
CGCTCTGCTAATCCTGTTACCAGTGGCTGCTGCCAGTGGCGATAAGTCGTGTCTTACCGGGTTGGACTCA
AGACGATAGTTACCGGATAAGGCGCAGCGGTCGGGCTGAACGGGGGGTTCGTGCACACAGCCCAGCTTGG
AGCGAACGACCTACACCGAACTGAGATACCTACAGCGTGAGCTATGAGAAAGCGCCACGCTTCCCGAAGG
GAGAAAGGCGGACAGGTATCCGGTAAGCGGCAGGGTCGGAACAGGAGAGCGCACGAGGGAGCTTCCAGGG
GGAAACGCCTGGTATCTTTATAGTCCTGTCGGGTTTCGCCACCTCTGACTTGAGCGTCGATTTTTGTGAT
GCTCGTCAGGGGGGCGGAGCCTATGGAAAAACGCCAGCAACGCGGCCTTTTTACGGTTCCTGGCCTTTTG
CTGGCCTTTTGCTCACATGTTCTTTCCTGCGTTATCCCCTGATTCTGTGGATAACCGTATTACCGCCTTT
GAGTGAGCTGATACCGCTCGCCGCAGCCGAACGACCGAGCGCAGCGAGTCAGTGAGCGAGGAAGCGGAAG
AGCGCCCAATACGCAAACCGCCTCTCCCCGCGCGTTGGCCGATTCATTAATGCAGCTGGCACGACAGGTT
TCCCGACTGGAAAGCGGGCAGTGAGCGCAACGCAATTAATGTGAGTTAGCTCACTCATTAGGCACCCCAG
GCTTTACACTTTATGCTTCCGGCTCGTATGTTGTGTGGAATTGTGAGCGGATAACAATTTCACACAGGAA
ACAGCTATGACCATGATTACGCCAAGCTCTAGCTAGAGGTCGACGGTATACAGACATGATAAGATACATT
GATGAGTTTGGACAAACCACAACTAGAATGCAGTGAAAAAAATGCTTTATTTGTGAAATTTGTGATGCTA
TTGCTTTATTTGTAACCATTATAAGCTGCAATAAACAAGTTGGGGTGGGCGAAGAACTCCAGCATGAGAT
CCCCGCGCTGGAGGATCATCCAGCCGGCGTCCCGGAAAACGATTCCGAAGCCCAACCTTTCATAGAAGGC
GGCGGTGGAATCGAAATCTCGTGATGGCAGGTTGGGCGTCGCTTGGTCGGTCATTTCGAACCCCAGAGTC
CCGCTCAGAAGAACTCGTCAAGAAGGCGATAGAAGGCGATGCGCTGCGAATCGGGAGCGGCGATACCGTA
AAGCACGAGGAAGCGGTCAGCCCATTCGCCGCCAAGCTCTTCAGCAATATCACGGGTAGCCAACGCTATG
TCCTGATAGCGGTCCGCCACACCCAGCCGGCCACAGTCGATGAATCCAGAAAAGCGGCCATTTTCCACCA
TGATATTCGGCAAGCAGGCATCGCCATGGGTCACGACGAGATCCTCGCCGTCGGGCATGCGCGCCTTGAG
CCTGGCGAACAGTTCGGCTGGCGCGAGCCCCTGATGCTCTTCGTCCAGATCATCCTGATCGACAAGACCG
GCTTCCATCCGAGTACGTGCTCGCTCGATGCGATGTTTCGCTTGGTGGTCGAATGGGCAGGTAGCCGGAT
CAAGCGTATGCAGCCGCCGCATTGCATCAGCCATGATGGATACTTTCTCGGCAGGAGCAAGGTGAGATGA
CAGGAGATCCTGCCCCGGCACTTCGCCCAATAGCAGCCAGTCCCTTCCCGCTTCAGTGACAACGTCGAGC
ACAGCTGCGCAAGGAACGCCCGTCGTGGCCAGCCACGATAGCCGCGCTGCCTCGTCCTGCAGTTCATTCA
GGGCACCGGACAGGTCGGTCTTGACAAAAAGAACCGGGCGCCCCTGCGCTGACAGCCGGAACACGGCGGC
ATCAGAGCAGCCGATTGTCTGTTGTGCCCAGTCATAGCCGAATAGCCTCTCCACCCAAGCGGCCGGAGAA
CCTGCGTGCAATCCATCTTGTTCAATCATGCGAAACGATCCTCATCCTGTCTCTTGATCAGATCCGAAAA
TGGATATACAAGCTCCCGGGAGCTTTTTGCAAAAGCCTAGGCCTCCAAAAAAGCCTCCTCACTACTTCTG
GAATAGCTCAGAGGCAGAGGCGGCCTCGGCCTCTGCATAAATAAAAAAAATTAGTCAGCCATGGGGCGGA
GAATGGGCGGAACTGGGCGGAGTTAGGGGCGGGATGGGCGGAGTTAGGGGCGGGACTATGGTTGCTGACT
AATTGAGATGCATGCTTTGCATACTTCTGCCTGCTGGGGAGCCTGGGGACTTTCCACACCTGGTTGCTGA
CTAATTGAGATGCATGCTTTGCATACTTCTGCCTGCTGGGGAGCCTGGGGACTTTCCACACCCTAACTGA
CACACATTCCACAGAATTAATTCGCGTTAAATTTTTGTTAAATCAGCTCATTTTTTAACCAATAGGCCGA
AATCGGCAAAATCCCTTATAAATCAAAAGAATAGACCGAGATAGGGT
[37 nt withheld, positions 2638-2674]
AAAGAACGTGGACTCCAACGTCAAAGG
[49 nt withheld, positions 2702-2750]
T
[91 nt withheld, positions 2752-2842]
G
[124 nt withheld, positions 2844-2967]
GGGGATACCCCCTAGAGCCCCAGCTGGTTCTTTCCGCCTCAGAAGCCATAGAGCCCACCGCATCCCCAGC
ATGCCTGCTATTGTCTTCCCAATCCTCCCCCTTGCTGTCCTGCCCCACCCCACCCCCCAGAATAGAATGA
CACCTACTCAGACAATGCGATGCAATTTCCTCATTTTATTAGGAAAGGACAGTGGGAGTGGCACCTTCCA
GGGTCAAGGAAGGCACGGGGGAGGGGCAAACAACAGATGGCTGGCAACTAGAAGGCACAGTCGAGGCTGA
TCAGCGGTTTAAACTTAAGCTGGAGACCGTTTAAACTCAATGATGATGATGATGATGGTCGACGGCGCTA
TTCAGATCCTCTTCTGAGATGAGTTTTTGTTCGGGCCCAAGCTTGGTACCACAGGAGCTGGCCTGTAGGT
TGCTCTCCGTAAGCAGTGATGCAATGGACGAGGGATCGTAGACACTGTCGAATTCCTCATCTGAGCTCAG
CCCTTCGTTTTTGAGAGCTGACTCAGCAGCTGAGCGGGAAGCTTTGCGCCAGGAGTCCTTCTCCAGAGAC
TTGATCCGGGCCTGGAGCTGTTCATTGACCTCATGCTGCTCCTCCACCTCACGCTGGGCCTTCTTCCTCA
GGCCGTCCAGTCGCTCAATTTCCTCTTCTGCTTCATCCACCTGACGCTTCAAAGCCTTCACCCTCAGGCT
TAGCTGGTCTTTCTGGTCATTGACATGCTGCCGCTCGTCTTCAATCTGGATGGATAGTTCTTTAACTTTC
CGCTCCAGTTTTCGATTGGTAGACTGCAGAACTGTCTTCTCCCTCTCTTCAGCCTGTAGCCGCTCCTGCA
ACAACTGATTCTGGGACTCAAGCTGAGAGAGGCTGGCACTAGGCTTCTGGAAGCCTTCTGAGCTGGCCAA
CCGGGTCTTCAGGTCCTTGTTCTGTCTCTCCAAGGAGATTTTGTCACACTCCAGGTCCTGCCGAGCAGAC
CTTTCCTGCATGAGCTCTGTCCTCAGCTGATCCACCTGGTCCCGGCCACGATTCACCCGATCTGTTAGCA
GCTCCACGGTGTTCTTCTCCTCATCTAACTCTGTTTCCAGCCGTGAGACTTTTTCCTCGAGACCCTTCAG
CTGCCGGGCCCTGTCGTCCTGGGAACGCTTCTTGTTCTCTGCCTCTTGCTCCAGCCCCTGCAGTCGCTGG
GCCAGTAGCTCTTTGTCCAGCCGGGCTGTGTCCCGCTCAGCCTGGGATGCCTGCAGGGCCTGCCGCAGCC
TCTGGATCTCATCCTGAAGTCGGCTCAGTCCTCCAGAGGTCTTCTCAGCCTCACTGGCCCAATCCTTGGC
CTGGCGCTGGGCATCTGCCACCTCCCGCCGGGCCTTTTCCTTATAATCCTCCAGCTGGGCCTGGAGCTGC
TGCAGGGCTTGCTTAGAGTCCTCCCCGATCTTCTCCAACTCCTTGTTCAGTCGGTCCACAGTCCTGTCCA
GCAAACGCTTCTGCTCCTCCAGCTCAGCCTTGCCTCGCCGGAGCACCTCCCGCTGCTTCCCTTCCTCCTC
CAGGGCCCGGTTCAGTGTCTGCTGCTCCTGCCCCAGGCGGGCCAGCCCCCGCTGAGCCTCCTCTAGGCGT
GCCTCCAGTGCCCGCTTGGCTGCTGCCAGACTCCCCTCCTCTTCCTGGGACGCATTCAGGGCCTCCTCCA
GCTGCTGTTTCTCTGCCTCCAGCCGCTGCAGCTTGTCCCGTAGTCGTGCCTCCACCGCTTCCCCACCATC
CACCAGACCTCGAGTCTCCTTCAGCTGCTGCTCCAAACCCAGGATGCGCCGGCGGAATTCGTCATTTTCC
TCCTGGGTCTCCCGAAGCGTCGTCTCCACTGCGGCCCGCCGCTGCCCCAGCACTGTTGCCTCTGCCTCGG
CCACCATCTTAGCCTTGGAAGCCTCTTCACAGTCCTGTCGCAGTTGCTGGAGGGTCTTTTGTAGCTGGAG
GTTCTGTTCTTCCAGCTCCCGACCTCGATCAGCCTCGACCCTCAGGACCGCCAGCTGCTTCTCCAACTCC
CGGTCCCGGTGTCGCCCAGCCACCTCCTGGCTCTGCCGTTCTGCCTGCAGTTCCTTAAGCTCCTCCTGTG
TCCGGAGCAGCTCCTTCTTGAGCACCTCAACCTGGCGAGTATCTCCAGCACTAGCTCGGGCCTGCTCTAA
TTCCCTCTGCAAGACCTCTATCTTCTCTCCAAGCTCCTCTTCCATCTCCTCCTTCTCCATTCGCAGCTGC
AGGAGTTCCTGCTTGGTGGCTCTAAGATCCTCCTTGTTCTTCTGGAACATACTCTGCCAATGCCCTGTCT
CCTCTGAAGTCTCCTCCAGCTCCCTCTGCAGCCCTCGCACAAGGGCTGACATCTTCTGCCTCTCGGCCTC
CAGCACTGCATGGTCCTGGGTTGCATCTTGCATGCTCCTGCGGAGCTGCTCTGTGTCTCGCTGGTACTGC
TGCCGGACATGTTCCACCTCCTGGTCACGGGAGGCTACCTCCTCTTTCAGGGCCCCCTTCAGGGCTGTCA
ACTCCCGCTCCCGCAGCCTCAGCTGCTCCTCTACTCGCTGTTTCCCCTCCAAGACCTCTTCCAGAAGTTC
CCGGGTCTCTAACAGGTCCTTCAGTAACACCTCCTTAGCAGGCTCAGGACCCTGGACATGTTTCAGCTTG
TTCTGCAGCTCCATCACCTGGGTCTCCAGCCCATGTCGTAAATCTTCACCCTGGTCCAAGAGGCGCTTCA
TGTTCTGGAGCTCCTTGTTGCTCTGCTGGGCCTCCCCCTTCCTCCTCTCCAGCAGCTCCTGCAGTCGGCT
GCACTCTTCTGTTTTCTCCTCCAGCTGCCGCTCCAGCCCAACTTGGGATGGCTCTAGCTTCTGCCGCTTC
TTCACCTCTTCATCCAGCTTTCGCTGTAGCTCCTCCACTTTTCGGGTAAGCTCACCCTGCCCTGCCACGG
CCTTAGTAGAACCAGAAGAAACCATCACTAGAGGCTGCATCTTCTCCAGCACCAAACTAACCTTCCTCCT
CACAGAGGTTTCACTTTCTGAGCTTCCCTCCCTCAGGATGCCATAGATGGTGGCCTTCATATGGTCCACA
CTGCCTGGTGGGGCTGCCTCCTGCTGGTCTCGAAGGAGGTCTGGAGTTGATTTGAACTGCAGCATGGTGG
GGTCCTGTGCACTCCTCCGCGGCTCCTCAAAACTCTGAAGGACCCAGTCCTGAGTCTGACGAGAACGGCT
AAAGCCACTGAGAGGACTCAGGTTCTGGCTCTGGGCTGGCTGCTTCGAAGTGCCCACATGGTTGTCATAT
TTTGTGCTAGAGGTCCAGTGGTTGGTGGACTGGCGCTCCCGTTCCTCAAAGGTGTCCCGTGGGAGGCGGC
TGTCCAGGCTCTTGCTCCGTTTGCGCTGTTCAGGGGGTAGCATCCGTGTTCGGCGGCCAGTCCGACCCCG
GGCCTGGCCTCCAAGTTGACTGTCAAACTTGTTGATGAGTGAGTCCACTGAAGACAGGGGAGCAGTGTCA
ATGGTGCTACCTGGGGAAGCCACTTTCGGGGCTAGCTCCAGCATGCTGTTGCTTCTGTTACTAGGATCCA
CTGGGCCAGGGCCTGCCAGTGAGGCCTGGGAGTGGGAACGGAGTAGCTTTCCATTCCAGTAGGCCCCAGG
CTCCTCATCAGATGTGCTGCTCTGCGAGGGGGCAGGAAATCCCTTGACCTGAGAGTAGGGGTTCTCAGGG
AGTTCCAAATCTGAGCTCAGAGCTCCTGAGGCCCCTTGGTCATTGGCCCCCTTGATTTGGACCCCAAAGG
AGTCACCGCCTTTCTCCCCACTGTTGAGCACCACAAAGGGCTGCCCAGCGATTCCCTGCACACGCACAGC
AACCCCGTAGGTACTGGCTCTTGCATCCTTAGCTGGGCGTCGTCCACCTCGACGTAGAGTGCCCATCTCT
GCACCACTCACTGGCTCTGTGATGAAGCGAATCTGGACTCCATGGTCTACGGGGCCCCGGGGCTCAGCCA
TGTTGGGTGCCTGCTCCATGCGGCCGCTCTTGTACAGCTCGTCCATGCCGAGAGTGATCCCGGCGGCGGT
CACGAACTCCAGCAGGACCATGTGATCGCGCTTCTCGTTGGGGTCTTTGCTCAGGGCGGACTGGGTGCTC
AGGTAGTGGTTGTCGGGCAGCAGCACGGGGCCGTCGCCGATGGGGGTGTTCTGCTGGTAGTGGTCGGCGA
GCTGCACGCTGCCGTCCTCGATGTTGTGGCGGATCTTGAAGTTCACCTTGATGCCGTTCTTCTGCTTGTC
GGCCATGATATAGACGTTGTGGCTGTTGTAGTTGTACTCCAGCTTGTGCCCCAGGATGTTGCCGTCCTCC
TTGAAGTCGATGCCCTTCAGCTCGATGCGGTTCACCAGGGTGTCGCCCTCGAACTTCACCTCGGCGCGGG
TCTTGTAGTTGCCGTCGTCCTTGAAGAAGATGGTGCGCTCCTGGACGTAGCCTTCGGGCATGGCGGACTT
GAAGAAGTCGTGCTGCTTCATGTGGTCGGGGTAGCGGCTGAAGCACTGCACGCCGTAGGTCAGGGTGGTC
ACGAGGGTGGGCCAGGGCACGGGCAGCTTGCCGGTGGTGCAGATGAACTTCAGGGTCAGCTTGCCGTAGG
TGGCATCGCCCTCGCCCTCGCCGGACACGCTGAACTTGTGGCCGTTTACGTCGCCGTCCAGCTCGACCAG
GATGGGCACCACCCCGGTGAACAGCTCCTCGCCCTTGCTCACCATGGTGGCGGATCCACTAGTTCTAGAG
GGCCCGTTTAAACGCTAGCCAGCTTGGGTCTCCCTATAGTGAGTCGTATTAATTTCGATAAGCCAGTAAG
CAGTGGGTTCTCTAGTTAGCCAGAGAGCTCTGCTTATATAGACCTCCCACCGTACACGCCTACCGCCCAT
TTGCGTCAATGGGGCGGAGTTGTTACGACATTTTGGAAAGTCCCGTTGATTTTGGTGCCAAAACAAACTC
CCATTGACGTCAATGGGGTGGAGACTTGGAAATCCCCGTGAGTCAAACCGCTATCCACGCCCATTGATGT
ACTGCCAAAACCGCATCACCATGGTAATAGCGATGACTAATACGTAGATGTACTGCCAAGTAGGAAAGTC
CCATAAGGTCATGTACTGGGCATAATGCCAGGCGGGCCATTTACCGTCATTGACGTCAATAGGGGGCGTA
CTTGGCATATGATACACTTGATGTACTGCCAAGTGGGCAGTTTACCGTAAATACTCCACCCATTGACGTC
AATGGAAAGTCCCTATTGGCGTTACTATGGGAACATACGTCATTATTGACGTCAATGGGCGGGGGTCGTT
GGGCGGTCAGCCAGGCGGGCCATTTACCGTAAGTTATGTAACGCGGAACTCCATATATGGGCTATGAACT
AATGACCCCGTAATTGATTACTATTAATAACTAGTCAATAATCAATGTCAACGCGTATATCTGGCCCGTA
CATCGCGAAGCAGCGCAAAACGCCTAACCCTAAGCAGATTCTTCATGCAATTGTCGGTCAAGCCTTGCCT
TGTTGTAGCTTAAATTTTGCTCGCGCACTACTCAGCGACCTCCAACACACAAGCAGGGAGCAGATACTGG
CTTAACTATGCGGCATCAGAGCAGATTGTACTGAGAGTGCACCATAGGGGATCGGGAGATCTCCCGATCC
GTCGACGTCAGGTGGCACTTTTCGGGGAAATGTGCGCGGAACCCCTATTTGTTTATTTTTCTAAATACAT
TCAAATATGTATCCGCTCATGAGACAATAACCCTGATAAATGCTTCAATAATATTGAAAAAGGAAGAGTA
TGAGTATTCAACATTTCCGTGTCGCCCTTATTCCCTTTTTTGCGGCATTTTGCCTTCCTGTTTTTGCTCA
CCCAGAAACGCTGGTGAAAGTAAAAGATGCTGAAGATCAGTTGGGTGCACGAGTGGGTTACATCGAACTG
GATCTCAACAGCGGTAAGATCCTTGAGAGTTTTCGCCCCGAAGAACGTTTTCCAATGATGAGCACTTTTA
AAGTTCTGCTATGTGGCGCGGTATTATCCCGTATTGACGCCGGGCAAGAGCAACTCGGTCGCCGCATACA
CTATTCTCAGAATGACTTGGTTGAGTACTCACCAGTCACAGAAAAGCATCTTACGGATGGCATGACAGTA
AGAGAATTATGCAGTGCTGCCATAACCATGAGTGATAACACTGCGGCCAACTTACTTCTGACAACGATCG
GAGGACCGAAGGAGCTAACCGCTTTTTTGCACAACATGGGGGATCATGTAACTCGCCTTGATCGTTGGGA
ACCGGAGCTGAATGAAGCCATACCAAACGACGAGCGTGACACCACGATGCCTGTAGCAATGGCAACAACG
TTGCGCAAACTATTAACTGGCGAACTACTTACTCTAGCTTCCCGGCAACAATTAATAGACTGGATGGAGG
CGGATAAAGTTGCAGGACCACTTCTGCGCTCGGCCCTTCCGGCTGGCTGGTTTATTGCTGATAAATCTGG
AGCCGGTGAGCGTGGGTCTCGCGGTATCATTGCAGCACTGGGGCCAGATGGTAAGCCCTCCCGTATCGTA
GTTATCTACACGACGGGGAGTCAGGCAACTATGGATGAACGAAATAGACAGATCGCTGAGATAGGTGCCT
CACTGATTAAGCATTGGTAACTGTCAGACCAAGTTTACTCATATATACTTTAGATTGATTTAAAACTTCA
TTTTTAATTTAAAAGGATCTAGGTGAAGATCCTTTTTGATAATCTCATGACCAAAATCCCTTAACGTGAG
TTTTCGTTCCACTGAGCGTCAGACCCCGTAGAAAAGATCAAAGGATCTTC
